>Addgene plasmid #53901 | PFKL_pCSdest | addgene partial sequence | sequence record 153790 | CMV-F 5'-CGCAAATGGGCGGTAGGCGTG-3'
ACCGCCATTCTGCCTGGGGACGTCGGAGCAAGCTTGATTTAGGTGACACTATAGAATACAAGCTACTTGT
TCTTTTTGCAGGATCCCATCGATTCGAATTCAAGGATCACAAGTTTGTACAAAAAAGCAGGCACCATGGC
CGCGGTGGACCTGGAGAAGCTGCGGGCGTCGGGCGCGGGCAAGGCCATCGGCGTCCTGACCAGCGGCGGC
GACGCGCAAGGCATGAACGCTGCTGTCCGGGCTGTGACGCGCATGGGCATTTATGTGGGTGCCAAAGTCT
TCCTCATCTACGAGGGCTATGAGGGCCTCGTGGAGGGAGGTGAGAACATCAAGCAGGCCAACTGGCTGAG
CGTCTCCAACATCATCCAGCTGGGCGGCACTATCATTGGCAGCGCTCGCTGCAAGGCCTTTACCACCAGG
GAGGGGCGCCGGGCAGCGGCCTACAACCTGGTCCAGCACGGCATCACCAACCTGTGCGTCATCGGCGGGG
ATGGCAGCCTTACAGGTGCCAACATCTTCCGCAGCGAGTGGGGCAGCCTGCTGGAGGAGCTGGTGGCGGA
AGGTAAGATCTCAGAGACTACAGCCCGGACCTACTCGCACCTGAACATCGCGGGCCTAGTGGGCTCCATC
GATAACGACTTCTGCGGCACCGACATGACCATCGGCACGGACTCGGCCCTCCACCGCATCATGGAGGTCA
TCGATGCCATCACCACCACTGCCCAGAGCCACCAGAGGACCTTCGTGCTGGAAGTGATGGGCCGGCACTG
CGG
