>Addgene plasmid #53901 | PFKL_pCSdest | addgene partial sequence | sequence record 153791 | EBV-Rev 5'-GTGGTTTGTCCAAACTCATC-3'
ATACGACTCACTATAGTTCTAGAGGCTCGAGAGGATCACCACTTTGTACAAGAAAGCTGGGTTTCAGAAG
CCCTTGTCCATGCTCAGGGTGCGGCGGGTCACGTGCTCCAGCTCCCCTGACACGTAGGCGGCCATACTGA
TGCGGTATTGTGCCAGCATCTTCAGCATGAGCCGCAGGCTCAGCCACCACTGCTCCCGTGGCATGCGGTG
CTCGAAATCAGTGTCTTTCTTGAGCTCAGTGACGGGGCTGAAGGCCACCGCCTTCTTCTTCAGGCCGATC
ACGCAGGCCGAGTCTGGGGCATTGGCGAACACCCGTCCCTTGCGGTAAACCTCGCGCAGCTTCTCCGACA
ACCACAGCATGGCCTTCACCCCCAGCTTGGTCCCATAGTTCCGGTCAAAGGGGGTTGGAGCGCCACCCTG
CTGCAGGTGGCCCAGGACATTGGTCCTGCAGTCGAAGACGCCCTTGCCCTCTGATGAGTACAGGTTGTAC
AGGAACTCCGTGGTGTAGTAGTCATGGCACTTCTCGTTCCGCAGCACCAGGCCCCTCTGAATGTCTGTCT
TCATCTTCTCCGTCATGTGCTCCACGTTGACCTTTAAGTCGTGGATGTTGAAAGGGTCCTCGAAGACGTA
GGCGGCGTCGGCCCCCACAGCAATGCCAGTCACGGTGGCCAGGTAGCCACAGTAACCCCCCATGGTCTCC
ACGATGAACACACGGCGCTTGGTCCCCGAGGCAGACTGTTTGATGCGGTCACAGCTCTCCATGGCGGCAT
TTACAGCAGTGTCGGAGCCCAGGCTGA
