[The description below was written by a language model from this plasmid's Addgene catalogue record.]
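Description:
PFKL_pCSdest is an expression clone in which the human PFKL coding sequence, encoding the liver-type isoform of the glycolytic enzyme phosphofructokinase, was placed into the pCSDest backbone by Gateway recombination. pCSDest is a Gateway destination version of the pCS2-style vectors and is catalogued here as a mammalian expression vector. The backbone is listed at about 4.1 kb and the insert at about 2.3 kb. A depositor comment appears to point to the source cDNA clone. The plasmid is maintained in E. coli as a high-copy construct under ampicillin selection. No feature table accompanies the record, so the origin of replication, polyadenylation signal and the recombination sites flanking the insert are not documented, and no epitope tags or reporters are listed.

The record names two promoters upstream of the insert, CMV and SP6, which give the construct a dual purpose. The CMV promoter drives strong constitutive transcription by RNA polymerase II when the plasmid is introduced directly into vertebrate cells or embryos. The SP6 bacteriophage promoter allows the same insert to be transcribed in vitro to produce synthetic mRNA. This arrangement is commonly used for mRNA injection into early embryos. It fits the associated publication, a survey of how expressing human chromosome 21 genes affects early zebrafish development. PFKL is one of the genes in that survey, so this clone appears to belong to a set of constructs built in the same backbone for overexpressing individual chromosome 21 genes and scoring developmental phenotypes. It should also be usable for general overexpression of human PFKL in cultured cells.
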