Addgene plasmid #53901: PFKL_pCSdest
Depositing lab: Roger Reeves. Depositing organization: Johns Hopkins University and School of Medicine. Publication: Survey of Human Chromosome 21 Gene Expression Effects on Early Development in Danio rerio. Edie S, Zaghloul NA, Leitch CC, Klinedinst DK, Lebron J, Thole JF, McCallion AS, Katsanis N, Reeves RH. G3 (Bethesda). 2018 Jul 2;8(7):2215-2223. doi: 10.1534/g3.118.200144. PubMed 29760202.
Backbone
  Vector backbone: pCSDest
  Backbone manufacturer: Lawson Lab (Addgene Plasmid 22423)
  Backbone size w/o insert (bp): 4095
  Vector type: Mammalian Expression
Growth in bacteria
  Bacterial resistance: Ampicillin, 100 μg/mL
  Growth temperature: 37°C
  Growth strain: Top10
  Copy number: High Copy
Gene/Insert
  Gene/Insert name: PFKL
  Species: H. sapiens (human)
  Insert size (bp): 2343
  Entrez Gene: PFKL (a.k.a. ATP-PFK, PFK-B, PFK-L)
  Promoter: SP6 and CMV
  Cloning method: Gateway Cloning
  Sequencing primers: 5′ CMV-F; 3′ EBV-Rev
Terms and licenses: Academic/Nonprofit Terms; Industry Terms
Depositor comments: BC007536
How to cite: PFKL_pCSdest was a gift from Roger Reeves (Addgene plasmid # 53901 ; http://n2t.net/addgene:53901 ; RRID:Addgene_53901)
